>Addgene plasmid #82432 | pMCh-1539 | depositor full sequence | sequence record 156170 | pMCh-1539 sequence 11107 bps
CCTTGCACCCCTCACTCTGGCCTCAGCCGACTGCACAGCGGCCCCTGCATCCCCTTGGCTGTGAGGCCCC
TGGACAAGCAGAGGTGGCCAGAGCTGGGAGGCATGGCCCTGGGGTCCCACGAATTTGCTGGGGAATCTCG
TTTTTCTTCTTAAGACTTTTGGGACATGGTTTGACTCCCGAACATCACCGACGCGTCTCCTGTTTTTCTG
GGTGGCCTCGGGACACCTGCCCTGCCCCCACGAGGGTCAGGACTGTGACTCTTTTTAGGGCCAGGCAGGT
GCCTGGACATTTGCCTTGCTGGACGGGGACTGGGGATGTGGGAGGGAGCAGACAGGAGGAATCATGTCAG
GCCTGTGTGTGAAAGGAAGCTCCACTGTCACCCTCCACCTCTTCACCCCCCACTCACCAGTGTCCCCTCC
ACTGTCACATTGTAACTGAACTTCAGGATAATAAAGTGCTTGCCTCCAAAAAAAAAAAAAAAAAAAAAAA
AAAAAAAAAAAAAAAAAGAATTCACTGGCCGTCGTTTTACAACGTCGTGACTGGGAAAACCCTGGCGTTA
CCCAACTTAATCGCCTTGCAGCACATCCCCCTTTCGCCAGCTGGCGTAATAGCGAAGAGGCCCGCACCGA
TCGCCCTTCCCAACAGTTGCGCAGCCTGAATGGCGAATGGCGCCTGATGCGGTATTTTCTCCTTACGCAT
CTGTGCGGTATTTCACACCGCAAAACGTTAATATTTTGTTAAAATTCGGTCCACGCTGGTTTGCCCCAGC
AGGCGAAAATCCTGTTTGATGGTGGTTCCGAAATCGGCAAAATCCCTTATAAATCAAAAGAATAGCCCGA
GATAGGGT
[37 nt withheld, positions 849-885]
AAAGAACGTGGACTCCAACGTCAAAGG
[141 nt withheld, positions 913-1053]
G
[146 nt withheld, positions 1055-1200]
TGGTGCACTCTCAGTACAATCTGCTCTGATGCCGCATAGTTAAGCCAGCCCCGACACCCGCCAACACCCG
CTGACGCGCCCTGACGGGCTTGTCTGCTCCCGGCATCCGCTTACAGACAAGCTGTGACCGTCTCCGGGAG
CTGCATGTGTCAGAGGTTTTCACCGTCATCACCGAAACGCGCGAGACGAAAGGGCCTCGTGATACGCCTA
TTTTTATAGGTTAATGTCATGATAATAATGGTTTCTTAGACGTCAGGTGGCACTTTTCGGGGAAATGTGC
GCGGAACCCCTATTTGTTTATTTTTCTAAATACATTCAAATATGTATCCGCTCATGAGACAATAACCCTG
ATAAATGCTTCAATAATATTGAAAAAGGAAGAGTATGAGTATTCAACATTTCCGTGTCGCCCTTATTCCC
TTTTTTGCGGCATTTTGCCTTCCTGTTTTTGCTCACCCAGAAACGCTGGTGAAAGTAAAAGATGCTGAAG
ATCAGTTGGGTGCACGAGTGGGTTACATCGAACTGGATCTCAACAGCGGTAAGATCCTTGAGAGTTTTCG
CCCCGAAGAACGTTTTCCAATGATGAGCACTTTTAAAGTTCTGCTATGTGGCGCGGTATTATCCCGTATT
GACGCCGGGCAAGAGCAACTCGGTCGCCGCATACACTATTCTCAGAATGACTTGGTTGAGTACTCACCAG
TCACAGAAAAGCATCTTACGGATGGCATGACAGTAAGAGAATTATGCAGTGCTGCCATAACCATGAGTGA
TAACACTGCGGCCAACTTACTTCTGACAACGATCGGAGGACCGAAGGAGCTAACCGCTTTTTTGCACAAC
ATGGGGGATCATGTAACTCGCCTTGATCGTTGGGAACCGGAGCTGAATGAAGCCATACCAAACGACGAGC
GTGACACCACGATGCCTGTAGCAATGGCAACAACGTTGCGCAAACTATTAACTGGCGAACTACTTACTCT
AGCTTCCCGGCAACAATTAATAGACTGGATGGAGGCGGATAAAGTTGCAGGACCACTTCTGCGCTCGGCC
CTTCCGGCTGGCTGGTTTATTGCTGATAAATCTGGAGCCGGTGAGCGTGGGTCTCGCGGTATCATTGCAG
CACTGGGGCCAGATGGTAAGCCCTCCCGTATCGTAGTTATCTACACGACGGGGAGTCAGGCAACTATGGA
TGAACGAAATAGACAGATCGCTGAGATAGGTGCCTCACTGATTAAGCATTGGTAACTGTCAGACCAAGTT
TACTCATATATACTTTAGATTGATTTAAAACTTCATTTTTAATTTAAAAGGATCTAGGTGAAGATCCTTT
TTGATAATCTCATGACCAAAATCCCTTAACGTGAGTTTTCGTTCCACTGAGCGTCAGACCCCGTAGAAAA
GATCAAAGGATCTTCTTGAGATCCTTTTTTTCTGCGCGTAATCTGCTGCTTGCAAACAAAAAAACCACCG
CTACCAGCGGTGGTTTGTTTGCCGGATCAAGAGCTACCAACTCTTTTTCCGAAGGTAACTGGCTTCAGCA
GAGCGCAGATACCAAATACTGTCCTTCTAGTGTAGCCGTAGTTAGGCCACCACTTCAAGAACTCTGTAGC
ACCGCCTACATACCTCGCTCTGCTAATCCTGTTACCAGTGGCTGCTGCCAGTGGCGATAAGTCGTGTCTT
ACCGGGTTGGACTCAAGACGATAGTTACCGGATAAGGCGCAGCGGTCGGGCTGAACGGGGGGTTCGTGCA
CACAGCCCAGCTTGGAGCGAACGACCTACACCGAACTGAGATACCTACAGCGTGAGCATTGAGAAAGCGC
CACGCTTCCCGAAGGGAGAAAGGCGGACAGGTATCCGGTAAGCGGCAGGGTCGGAACAGGAGAGCGCACG
AGGGAGCTTCCAGGGGGAAACGCCTGGTATCTTTATAGTCCTGTCGGGTTTCGCCACCTCTGACTTGAGC
GTCGATTTTTGTGATGCTCGTCAGGGGGGCGGAGCCTATGGAAAAACGCCAGCAACGCGGCCTTTTTACG
GTTCCTGGCCTTTTGCTGGCCTTTTGCTCACATGTTCTTTCCTGCGTTATCCCCTGATTCTGTGGATAAC
CGTATTACCGCCTTTGAGTGAGCTGATACCGCTCGCCGCAGCCGAACGACCGAGCGCAGCGAGTCAGTGA
GCGAGGAAGCGGAAGAGCGCCCAATACGCAAACCGCCTCTCCCCGCGCGTTGGCCGATTCATTAATGCAG
CTGGCACGACAGGTTTCCCGACTGGAAAGCGGGCAGTGAGCGCAACGCAATTAATGTGAGTTAGCTCACT
CATTAGGCACCCCAGGCTTTACACTTTATGCTTCCGGCTCGTATGTTGTGTGGAATTGTGAGCGGATAAC
AATTTCACACAGGAAACAGCTATGACCATGATTACGCCAAGCTTAGGCTCCCCAGCAGGCAGAAGTATGC
AAAGCATGCATCTCAATTAGTCAGCAACCATAGTCCCGCCCCTAACTCCGCCCATCCCGCCCCTAACTCC
GCCCAGTTCCGCCCATTCTCCGCCCCATGGCTGACTAATTTTTTTTATTTATGCAGAGGCCGAGGCCGCC
TCGGCCTCTGAGCTATTCCAGAAGTAGTGAGGAGGCTTTTTTGGAGGCCTAGGCTTTTGCAAAAAGCTTT
GCAAAGATGGATAAAGTTTTAAACAGAGAGGAATCTTTGCAGCTAATGGACCTTCTAGGTCTTGAAAGGA
GTGCCTCGTGAGGCTCCGGTGCCCGTCAGTGGGCAGAGCGCACATCGCCCACAGTCCCCGAGAAGTTGGG
GGGAGGGGTCGGCAATTGAACCGGTGCCTAGAGAAGGTGGCGCGGGGTAAACTGGGAAAGTGATGTCGTG
TACTGGCTCCGCCTTTTTCCCGAGGGTGGGGGAGAACCGTATATAAGTGCAGTAGTCGCCGTGAACGTTC
TTTTTCGCAACGGGTTTGCCGCCAGAACACAGGTAAGTGCCGTGTGTGGTTCCCGCGGGCCTGGCCTCTT
TACGGGTTATGGCCCTTGCGTGCCTTGAATTACTTCCACCTGGCTGCAGTACGTGATTCTTGATCCCGAG
CTTCGGGTTGGAAGTGGGTGGGAGAGTTCGAGGCCTTGCGCTTAAGGAGCCCCTTCGCCTCGTGCTTGAG
TTGAGGCCTGGCCTGGGCGCTGGGGCCGCCGCGTGCGAATCTGGTGGCACCTTCGCGCCTGTCTCGCTGC
TTTCGATAAGTCTCTAGCCATTTAAAATTTTTGATGACCTGCTGCGACGCTTTTTTTCTGGCAAGATAGT
CTTGTAAATGCGGGCCAAGATCTGCACACTGGTATTTCGGTTTTTGGGGCCGCGGGCGGCGACGGGGCCC
GTGCGTCCCAGCGCACATGTTCGGCGAGGCGGGGCCTGCGAGCGCGGCCACCGAGAATCGGACGGGGGTA
GTCTCAAGCTGGCCGGCCTGCTCTGGTGCCTGGCCTCGCGCCGCCGTGTATCGCCCCGCCCTGGGCGGCA
AGGCTGGCCCGGTCGGCACCAGTTGCGTGAGCGGAAAGATGGCCGCTTCCCGGCCCTGCTGCAGGGAGCT
CAAAATGGAGGACGCGGCGCTCGGGAGAGCGGGCGGGTGAGTCACCCACACAAAGGAAAAGGGCCTTTCC
GTCCTCAGCCGTCGCTTCATGTGACTCCACGGAGTACCGGGCGCCGTCCAGGCACCTCGATTAGTTCTCG
AGCTTTTGGAGTACGTCGTCTTTAGGTTGGGGGGAGGGGTTTTATGCGATGGAGTTTCCCCACACTGAGT
GGGTGGAGACTGAAGTTAGGCCAGCTTGGCACTTGATGTAATTCTCCTTGGAATTTGCCCTTTTTGAGTT
TGGATCTTGGTTCATTCTCAAGCCTCAGACAGTGGTTCAAAGTTTTTTTCTTCCATTTCAGGTGTCGTGA
GGAATTCTCTAGAGATCCCTCGACCTCGAGATCCATTGTGCTGGATCTACAATGGCCCCTATACTAGGTT
ATTGGAAAATTAAGGGCCTTGTGCAACCCACTCGACTTCTTTTGGAATATCTTGAAGAAAAATATGAAGA
GCATTTGTATGAGCGCGATGAAGGTGATAAATGGCGAAACAAAAAGTTTGAATTGGGTTTGGAGTTTCCC
AATCTTCCTTATTATATTGATGGTGATGTTAAATTAACACAGTCTATGGCCATCATACGTTATATAGCTG
ACAAGCACAACATGTTGGGTGGTTGTCCAAAAGAGCGTGCAGAGATTTCAATGCTTGAAGGAGCGGTTTT
GGATATTAGATACGGTGTTTCGAGAATTGCATATAGTAAAGACTTTGAAACTCTCAAAGTTGATTTTCTT
AGCAAGCTACCTGAAATGCTGAAAATGTTCGAAGATCGTTTATGTCATAAAACATATTTAAATGGTGATC
ATGTAACCCATCCTGACTTCATGTTGTATGACGCTCTTGATGTTGTTTTATACATGGACCCAATGTGCCT
GGATGCGTTCCCAAAATTAGTTTGTTTTAAAAAACGTATTGAAGCTATCCCACAAATTGATAAGTACTTG
AAATCCAGCAAGTATATAGCATGGCCTTTGCAGGGCTGGCAAGCCACGTTTGGTGGTGGCGACCATCCTC
CAAAATCGGATCTGGTTCCGCGTGGATCTCCTGCAGGCATGGATGCTGATTCTGCCTCCAGTTCTGAATC
AGAGAGAAACATCACTATCATGGCTTCAGGGAACACAGGTGGTGAAAAAGATGGCCTTCGGAATAGCACT
GGACTTGGTTCCCAAAACAAGTTTGTAGTTGGTAGCAGCAGCAATAATGTGGGCCATGGAAGTAGTACTG
GGCCATGGGGTTTTTCCCATGGAGCCATAATAAGCACATGTCAGGTCTCTGTGGATGCTCCTGAAAGCAA
ATCTGAAAGTAGCAACAATAGAATGAATGCTTGGGGCACTGTAAGTTCTTCATCAAATGGAGGGTTAAAT
CCAAGCACTTTGAATTCAGCTAGCAACCATGGTGCCTGGCCAGTATTAGAGAACAATGGACTTGCCCTAA
AAGGGCCTGTAGGGAGTGGTAGTTCTGGCATTAATATTCAGTGCAGTACTATAGGCCAGATGCCTAACAA
TCAGAGTATTAACTCTAAAGTGAGTGGTGGTTCTACCCATGGTACCTGGGGAAGCCTTCAGGAAACTTGT
GAATCTGAAGTAAGTGGTACACAGAAGGTTTCATTCAGTGGTCAACCTCAAAATATTACCACTGAAATGA
CTGGACCAAATAACACTACTAACTTTATGACCTCTAGTTTACCAAACTCCGGTTCAGTGCAGAATAATGA
GCTGCCTAGTAGTAACACAGGGGCCTGGCGTGTGAGCACAATGAATCATCCTCAGATGCAGGCTCCATCA
GGTATGAATGGCACTTCCCTTTCTCACCTTAGCAATGGAGAGTCAAAAAGTGGAGGCTCTTATGGTACTA
CATGGGGTGCCTATGGTTCTAATTACTCTGGAGACAAATGTTCAGGCCCTAATGGCCAAGCTAATGGTGA
CACTGTGAATGCAACTCTAATGCAGCCTGGCGTAAATGGTCCTATGGGCACTAACTTTCAAGTTAACACA
AACAAAGGAGGTGGTGTGTGGGAATCTGGTGCAGCAAACTCCCAGAGTACATCATGGGGAAGTGGAAATG
GCGCAAATTCTGGAGGAAGTCGAAGAGGATGGGGAACCCCTGCACAAAACACTGGCACTAATTTACCCAG
CGTTGAGTGGAACAAACTGCCTAGCAATCAGCATTCCAATGATAGTGCAAATGGCAATGGTAAGACGTTT
ACAAATGGATGGAAATCTACTGAGGAAGAGGATCAGGGTTCTGCCACATCTCAGACAAATGAGCAAAGCA
GTGTGTGGGCCAAAACAGGAGGTACAGTGGAGAGCGATGGTAGTACAGAAAGCACTGGACGCCTTGAGGA
AAAAGGAACTGGGGAAAGTCAGAGTAGAGACAGAAGAAAAATTGATCAGCACACATTACTCCAAAGCATT
GTAAACAGAACTGACTTAGATCCACGTGTCCTGTCCAACTCTGGTTGGGGACAGACTCCTATTAAGCAGA
ATACTGCCTGGGATACAGAAACATCACCTAGAGGGGAACGAAAGACTGACAATGGGACAGAGGCCTGGGG
AAGCTCTGCAACACAGACTTTTAACTCAGGGGCATGTATAGATAAGACTAGCCCTAATGGTAATGATACC
TCATCTGTATCAGGGTGGGGCGATCCCAAACCTGCTCTGAGGTGGGGAGATTCCAAAGGCTCAAACTGCC
AGGGGGGGTGGGAAGATGATTCTGCTGCTACAGGAATGGTCAAGAGCAATCAGTGGGGGAATTGCAAAGA
GGAGAAGGCTGCATGGAATGACTCGCAAAAGAATAAACAGGGATGGGGTGATGGACAAAAATCAAGCCAA
GGGTGGTCTGTTTCTGCCAGTGATAACTGGGGAGAAACTTCAAGGAATAACCATTGGGGTGAGGCCAATA
AGAAATCCAGCTCAGGAGGTAGTGACAGTGACAGGTCCGTTTCCGGTTGGAACGAACTTGGTAAAACTAG
TTCTTTCACTTGGGGAAACAACATAAATCCAAATAATTCATCAGGATGGGATGAATCTTCTAAACCTACT
CCTTCCCAGGGATGGGGAGACCCTCCAAAGTCTAATCAGTCTCTAGGTTGGGGAGATTCGTCAAAGCCAG
TCAGCTCTCCAGACTGGAACAAGCAACAAGACATTGTTGGATCTTGGGGAATCCCACCAGCTACAGGCAA
ACCTCCTGGTACAGGCTGGCTGGGGGGACCTATACCAGCCCCAGCAAAAGAAGAAGAACCCACAGGCTGG
GAGGAACCATCCCCAGAATCTATACGTCGCAAAATGGAGATTGATGATGGAACTTCAGCTTGGGGAGATC
CAAGCAAATACAACTACAAAAATGTGAACATGTGGAACAAAAACGTCCCAAATGGCAACAGCCGTTCAGA
CCAGCAAGCACAGGTACATCAGCTGCTAACGCCTGCAAGTGCCATCTCAAACAAAGAGGCAAGCAGTGGC
TCTGGCTGGGGTGAGCCCTGGGGGGAGCCTTCTACTCCAGCCACAACTGTGGATAATGGTACTTCAGCAT
GGGGTAAGCCCATAGACAGTGGTCCCAGCTGGGGGGAACCCATTGCTGCGGCATCCAGCACATCCACGTG
GGGCTCCAGCTCTGTTGGTCCACAAGCATTAAGCAAATCTGGGCCAAAATCTATGCAAGATGGCTGGTGT
GGTGATGATATGCCATTGCCTGGAAATCGCCCCACTGGCTGGGAAGAGGAAGAGGATGTGGAGATTGGAA
TGTGGAATAGTAATTCATCTCAAGAGCTTAACTCATCTTTAAATTGGCCACCATATACAAAGAAAATGTC
ATCGAAGGGTCTGAGTGGCAAAAAAAGGAGAAGGGAAAGGGGAATGATGAAAGGTGGAAACAAACAAGAA
GAAGCGTGGATAAATCCATTTGTTAAACAGTTTTCAAACATCAGTTTTTCGAGAGACTCACCAGAGGAAA
ATGTACAAAGCAATAAGATGGACCTTTCTGGAGGAATGTTACAAGACAAACGAATGGAGATAGATAAACA
TAGCCTAAATATTGGTGATTACAATCGAACGGTCGGGAAAGGCCCTGGTTCTCGGCCTCAGATTTCCAAA
GAGTCTTCCATGGAGCGCAATCCTTATTTTGATAAGGATGGCATTGTAGCAGATGAATCCCAAAACATGC
AGTTTATGTCCAGTCAAAGCATGAAGCTTCCCCCTTCAAATAGTGCACTACCTAACCAGGCCCTTGGCTC
CATAGCAGGGCTGGGTATGCAAAACTTGAATTCTGTTAGACAGAATGGCAATCCCAGTATGTTTGGTGTT
GGAAACACAGCAGCACAACCCCGGGGCATGCAGCAGCCTCCAGCACAACCTCTTAGTTCATCTCAACCAA
ACTTAAGAGCACAGGTGCCTCCTCCATTACTCTCCCCTCAGGTTCCAGTTTCATTGCTGAAGTATGCACC
AAACAACGGTGGCCTGAATCCACTCTTTGGCCCTCAACAGGTAGCCATGCTGAACCAGCTATCCCAGCTA
AACCAGCTTTCTCAGATCTCCCAGTTACAGCGATTGTTAGCGCAGGCCCCACAGTCCAGGCTGACCCAGT
GGAAACAACCACTCCTCCCTGATCCCGAGACCTCTCATGGCGAAACATGGGGCATGCCCAAGATTGAGCA
GATGTCTCTGCTGTCAGGACCTGTAGTGAGCTCCAGCCTGGAACAGCAGCATGGGGCTCCCAACCTTTCT
CCACAGGCAAATAGGATTGCCGATCCCGTGAGCTCACGGTGGGGCGTTGACGCCTCTCTTAAGCTCAGCG
CCGACCCTCCAGAGTTCAAGCCCGGAGTCCCCTGGCGCCCTCGGGGGGAGGGGGAAGAAAAGTCTGGTTC
ATCTGGAAGTAGTATGGAATCATCCCCTCAGGGCATGCCTGCCAGTGGCAAGACTCAGATAACAGACAAC
CCAAACAAGCAGCCGGGCTTTCCAGGCGGGTTTAGCAGCGCTAGCCAGTTCCCGTACTCTATAGCCAGCA
GTCCCTGGCAGAACACTGAACCCACAGATAGCCTGAACAAGACCCAGGCGAACCCCAGTAGTATCAGACC
ACCTCCAGGGCTCAATACATCTACTAGTAGCGGCCTCCCCGATACCCCCTCTGTCGAAGAGAGACCTGCA
TGGATGAAAAATCTCATGGATGGGGGGACCCAGCAGAGCTTTGCCCAGGGACCTAATCCTGGGAACTTTC
AGCTGGGACTGCGGTTGGGCTTCTCCGCCAGCGGCAATTCCTGGAGTACCCAGGACGGGATGTCTGTTTC
CGGACTGACTCCTAATAGCCAACCGTGGGCTGCCCCAGGCGGACCTAGTTCTTCCTCCACACCATCCTCT
GACCCCTCTGCCGAGGCCGCCAGCTCCACCGCCAATGCCGTAACAAGTGCTGAACAGCTTAAACCTCAGG
ATGAAGGGATCTCAAGTTGGTCCACCAACCAGCCAATTCCGTCTGCGGAGGAGAAACAACAGCAGCCACC
TGTGGCCCAAGGACCTAGGATGGGATCCGGTCGCGGCGGAGCCAACCCAATGAGTACTTGGCTGGTGTTG
CGGAATCTGTCCCCACGGGCAGATCCGACCGCAATGAGGGCTGTGTGCCAGCAGTACGGCCCACTCCTCA
CCTTTACTCTGAACCTTAGGCACGGAAACAGCTTGATCAGATACTCTAATAAGGATCAAGCCGCCTCAGC
ACGGAACAACCTCAACGGGATGATGGTGAAAGGTATGCAGCTTATCGCCGACTTTGCGACGGATAGCGAT
ATTGGGGGGTTTTTTGAGCAGACACCCGACTGGTCCAACAACCCAATGCCACCCAACCCTAGCTTCGGCA
ACCCTTGGTCCTTCGGAACAGTTGATCCTAATCGACCTCTCGGATCCACTCAAGGACTGGAGAAAACGCC
GCAAGGCCCCCCACCTCAAATGCCTGCAATGGTTCCGCCGGGCATGCAATGGGGAAGTAGTTCTCAGCTC
CCCGCTCAACTCTGGGGCAACTCCCATCCTGGTGCCGCCACAGGCTTCCCGTCTCAGGTGCCATCCATGT
GGTCTTTCAGCGGAGGAGCCCCTCGCGATGTCGAACCCCAATCCGGAACAAATGAGAATGGGTTGGTCTC
TCCATCCATGACTACGTTTCTGCCTCCCGGGTTGCTGAACGGTGGTGAGAGTGTCTAAGGCGGCCGCGAC
TCTAGAGTGAGGGTCCCCACCTGGGACCCTTGAGAGTATCAGGTCTCCCACGTGGGAGACAAGAAATCCC
TGTTTAATATTTAAACAGCAGTGTTCCCCATCTGGGT
Features (pLannotate 1.2.2; 20 found; start..end, strand, type, name):
    510..667     +  CDS            lacZα (fragment): LacZα fragment of β-galactosidase; lacZ fragment
    673..722     -  misc_feature   bom (fragment): basis of mobility region from pBR322
    723..748     -  rep_origin     M13 ori (fragment): M13 bacteriophage origin of replication; arrow indicates direction of (+) strand synthesis
    747..797     -  CDS            lacI (fragment): lac repressor; lacI; The lac repressor binds to the lac operator to inhibit transcription in E. coli. This inhibition can be relieved by adding lactose or isopropyl-β-D-thiogalactopyranoside (IPTG).
    798..1178    -  rep_origin     M13 ori (sequence partly withheld): M13 bacteriophage origin of replication; arrow indicates direction of (+) strand synthesis
   1200..1248    -  misc_feature   bom (fragment) (sequence partly withheld): basis of mobility region from pBR322
   1350..1385    -  CDS            rop (fragment): Rop protein, which maintains plasmids at low copy number; rop
   1480..1584    +  promoter       AmpR promoter: bla
   1585..2445    +  CDS            AmpR: β-lactamase; bla; confers resistance to ampicillin, carbenicillin, and related antibiotics
   2616..3204    +  rep_origin     ori: high-copy-number ColE1/pMB1/pBR322/pUC origin of replication
   3387..3479    +  CDS            lacI (fragment): lac repressor; lacI; The lac repressor binds to the lac operator to inhibit transcription in E. coli. This inhibition can be relieved by adding lactose or isopropyl-β-D-thiogalactopyranoside (IPTG).
   3492..3513    +  protein_bind   CAP binding site: CAP binding activates transcription in the presence of cAMP. E. coli catabolite activator protein
   3528..3558    +  promoter       lac promoter: promoter for the E. coli lac operon
   3562..3584    +  protein_bind   lac operator (fragment): The lac repressor binds to the lac operator to inhibit transcription in E. coli. This inhibition can be relieved by adding lactose or isopropyl-β-D-thiogalactopyranoside (IPTG). lac repressor encoded by lacI
   3635..3845    +  promoter       SV40 promoter: SV40 early promoter
   3867..3936    +  CDS            small t antigen (fragment): SV40 (simian virus 40) small t antigen
   3942..5120    +  promoter       EF-1α promoter: strong constitutive promoter for human elongation factor EF-1α
   5176..5826    +  CDS            GST: glutathione S-transferase from Schistosoma japonicum
   5820..10676   +  CDS            TNRC6A (fragment): TNR6A_HUMAN - Also known as CAGH26, KIAA1460, TNRC6. Experimental evidence at protein level: Swiss-Prot protein existence level 1. Plays a role in RNA-mediated gene silencing by both micro- RNAs (miRNAs) and short interfering RNAs (siRNAs). Required for miRNA- dependent repression of translation and for siRNA-dependent endonucleolytic cleavage of complementary mRNAs by argonaute family proteins. As a scaffolding protein, associates with argonaute proteins bound to partially complementary mRNAs, and can simultaneously recruit CCR4-NOT and PAN deadenylase complexes. From Homo sapiens (Human).
  11006..11098   +  ncRNA          G-CSF SLDE: Accession: RF00183 - G-CSF factor stem-loop destabilising element (SLDE)
