[The description below was written by a language model from this plasmid's Addgene catalogue record and pLannotate feature annotations shown in this document.]
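Description:
pMCh-1539 is an 11.1 kb mammalian expression plasmid built on the pEBG backbone, designed to produce a GST-tagged human–Nematostella GW182 chimera in mammalian cells. It is propagated in E. coli as a high-copy plasmid through a ColE1/pUC-type origin and selected with ampicillin via the β-lactamase gene. The backbone also carries an M13 phage origin and remnants of earlier cloning vectors (lac promoter/operator, and lacZα, lacI, rop and bom fragments) that have no role in the expression unit. An SV40 early promoter segment and a short small t antigen fragment sit immediately upstream of the mammalian promoter.

Expression is driven by the strong constitutive human EF-1α promoter. It is followed by the Schistosoma japonicum glutathione S-transferase coding sequence, which forms an N-terminal tag supplied by the backbone. The roughly 5.1 kb insert, cloned between SbfI and NotI sites that remain intact, fuses amino acids 1–1169 of an siRNA-resistant human TNRC6A (the N-terminal part, called the NED in the record) to amino acids 1159–1698 of Nematostella vectensis GW182 (the C-terminal part, or CED). The automated annotation labels the whole open reading frame as a TNRC6A fragment, presumably by similarity, and does not mark the junction with the sea anemone sequence. A G-CSF stem-loop destabilising element is annotated downstream of the coding region; the table does not call a polyadenylation signal.

GW182 proteins act as scaffolds that link Argonaute-bound miRNA targets to deadenylase complexes. The siRNA resistance suggests the chimera can be expressed while endogenous TNRC6A is knocked down, and the GST tag permits glutathione-based pull-down of interacting proteins. Both fit the associated study of how far miRNA silencing mechanisms are conserved across animals, though the record does not describe specific experiments.
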