Addgene plasmid #82432: pMCh-1539
Purpose: Plasmid for expression of GST-tagged human-Nematostella GW182 chimera in mammalian cells
Depositing lab: Marina Chekulaeva. Depositing organization: Max-Delbrueck-Centrum fuer Molekulare Medizin (MDC). Publication: Conservation of miRNA-mediated silencing mechanisms across 600 million years of animal evolution. Mauri M, Kirchner M, Aharoni R, Ciolli Mattioli C, van den Bruck D, Gutkovitch N, Modepalli V, Selbach M, Moran Y, Chekulaeva M. Nucleic Acids Res. 2016 Sep 6. pii: gkw792. 10.1093/nar/gkw792 PubMed 27604873.
Backbone
  Vector backbone: pEBG
  Backbone manufacturer: Addgene 22227
  Backbone size w/o insert (bp): 5967
  Total vector size (bp): 11107
  Vector type: Mammalian Expression
Growth in bacteria
  Bacterial resistance: Ampicillin, 100 μg/mL
  Growth temperature: 37°C
  Growth strain: DH5alpha
  Copy number: High Copy
Gene/Insert
  Gene/Insert name: hs-nvGW182 chimera (alt name: siRNA resistant hsTNRC6A NED-nvGW182 CED)
  Species: Homo sapiens-Nematostella vectensis
  Insert size (bp): 5140
  Mutation: aa 1-1169 of siRNA resistant hsTNRC6A (Q8NDV7-2) were fused to aa 1159-1698 of nvGW182
  Promoter: EF1A
  Tag / fusion protein: GST (N terminal on backbone)
  Cloning method: Restriction Enzyme; 5′ cloning site SbfI (not destroyed); 3′ cloning site NotI (not destroyed)
  Sequencing primers: 5′ atagcatggcctttgcaggg; 3′ ACAGGGATTTCTTGTCTCCCAC
Terms and licenses: Academic/Nonprofit Terms; Industry Terms: Not Available to Industry
How to cite: pMCh-1539 was a gift from Marina Chekulaeva (Addgene plasmid # 82432 ; http://n2t.net/addgene:82432 ; RRID:Addgene_82432)
