>Addgene plasmid #82432 | pMCh-1539 | addgene partial sequence | sequence record 158920 | pGEX5 5'-GGGCTGGCAAGCCACGTTTGGTG-3'
CGCGTGGATCTCCTGCAGGCATGGATGCTGATTCTGCCTCCAGTTCTGAATCAGAGAGAAACATCACTAT
CATGGCTTCAGGGAACACAGGTGGTGAAAAAGATGGCCTTCGGAATAGCACTGGACTTGGTTCCCAAAAC
AAGTTTGTAGTTGGTAGCAGCAGCAATAATGTGGGCCATGGAAGTAGTACTGGGCCATGGGGTTTTTCCC
ATGGAGCCATAATAAGCACATGTCAGGTCTCTGTGGATGCTCCTGAAAGCAAATCTGAAAGTAGCAACAA
TAGAATGAATGCTTGGGGCACTGTAAGTTCTTCATCAAATGGAGGGTTAAATCCAAGCACTTTGAATTCA
GCTAGCAACCATGGTGCCTGGCCAGTATTAGAGAACAATGGACTTGCCCTAAAAGGGCCTGTAGGGAGTG
GTAGTTCTGGCATTAATATTCAGTGCAGTACTATAGGCCAGATGCCTAACAATCAGAGTATTAACTCTAA
AGTGAGTGGTGGTTCTACCCATGGTACCTGGGGAAGCCTTCAGGAAACTTGTGAATCTGAAGTAAGTGGT
ACACAGAAGGTTTCATTCAGTGGTCAACCTCAAAATATTACCACTGAAATGACTGGACCAAATAACACTA
CTAACTTTATGACCTCTAGTTTACCAAACTCCGGTTCAGTGCAGAATAATGAGCTGCCTAGTAGTAACAC
AGGGGCCTGGCGTGTGAGCACAATGAATCATCCTCAGATGCAGGCTCCATCAGGTATGAATGGCACTTCC
CTTTCTCACCTTAGCAATGGAGAGTCAAAA
