>Addgene plasmid #82432 | pMCh-1539 | addgene partial sequence | sequence record 158921 | G-CSF-R 5'-GATGGGGAACACTGCTGTTTA-3'
CTGATACTCTCAAGGGTCCCAGGTGGGGACCCTCACTCTAGAGTCGCGGCCGCCTTAGACACTCTCACCA
CCGTTCAGCAACCCGGGAGGCAGAAACGTAGTCATGGATGGAGAGACCAACCCATTCTCATTTGTTCCGG
ATTGGGGTTCGACATCGCGAGGGGCTCCTCCGCTGAAAGACCACATGGATGGCACCTGAGACGGGAAGCC
TGTGGCGGCACCAGGATGGGAGTTGCCCCAGAGTTGAGCGGGGAGCTGAGAACTACTTCCCCATTGCATG
CCCGGCGGAACCATTGCAGGCATTTGAGGTGGGGGGCCTTGCGGCGTTTTCTCCAGTCCTTGAGTGGATC
CGAGAGGTCGATTAGGATCAACTGTTCCGAAGGACCAAGGGTTGCCGAAGCTAGGGTTGGGTGGCATTGG
GTTGTTGGACCAGTCGGGTGTCTGCTCAAAAAACCCCCCAATATCGCTATCCGTCGCAAAGTCGGCGATA
AGCTGCATACCTTTCACCATCATCCCGTTGAGGTTGTTCCGTGCTGAGGCGGCTTGATCCTTATTAGAGT
ATCTGATCAAGCTGTTTCCGTGCCTAAGGTTCAGAGTAAAGGTGAGGAGTGGGCCGTACTGCTGGCACAC
AGCCCTCATTGCGGTCGGATCTGCCCGTGGGGACAGATTCCGCAACACCAGCCAAGTACTCATTGGGTTG
GCTCCGCCGCGACCGGATCCCATCCTAGGTCCTTGGGCCACAGGTGGCTGCTGTTGTTTCTCCTCCGCAG
ACGGAATTGGCTGGTTGGTGGACCAACTTGAGATCC
